Addgene plasmid #115772: pCMV6-XL4 FLAG-SFRP2-Fc
Purpose: Expression of the extracellular domain of SFRP2 with N-terminal FLAG tag and C-terminal hIgG tag.
Depositing lab: Davide Comoletti. Depositing organization: Rutgers, The State University of New Jersey.
Backbone
  Vector backbone: pCMV6-XL4
  Backbone size w/o insert (bp): 111
  Vector type: Mammalian Expression
Growth in bacteria
  Bacterial resistance: Ampicillin, 100 μg/mL
  Growth temperature: 37°C
  Growth strain: DH5alpha
  Copy number: High Copy
Gene/Insert
  Gene/Insert name: SFRP2
  Species: H. sapiens (human)
  Mutation: none
  Entrez Gene: SFRP2 (a.k.a. FRP-2, SARP1, SDF-5)
  Promoter: CMV
  Tag / fusion protein: FLAG (N terminal on backbone); hIgG/Fc (C terminal on backbone)
  Cloning method: Restriction Enzyme; 5′ cloning site unknown (not destroyed); 3′ cloning site unknown (not destroyed)
  Sequencing primers: 5′ GGA TAG CGG TTT GAC TC; 3′ AAA GCC AGA AGA GGG TCT C
Terms and licenses: Academic/Nonprofit Terms; Industry Terms: Not Available to Industry
Depositor comments: Codon Optimized, FLAG-tag is followed by a NotI site and hIgG-tag is preceeded by a XbaI site. The reverse sequencing primer will sequence the CBLN1 insert only and not the hIgG-tag.
How to cite: pCMV6-XL4 FLAG-SFRP2-Fc was a gift from Davide Comoletti (Addgene plasmid # 115772 ; http://n2t.net/addgene:115772 ; RRID:Addgene_115772)
