[The description below was written by a language model from this plasmid's Addgene catalogue record and pLannotate feature annotations shown in this document.]
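Description:
pCMV6-XL4 FLAG-SFRP2-Fc is a mammalian expression plasmid built on the pCMV6-XL4 backbone, designed to produce a secreted, tagged form of human SFRP2 (secreted frizzled-related protein 2, a soluble modulator of Wnt signalling). It is propagated in E. coli as a high-copy plasmid through a ColE1/pUC-type origin and selected with ampicillin via the β-lactamase gene. An f1 phage origin and remnants of a lac/lacZα cloning region and a T7 promoter are also annotated in the backbone. The sequenced record is 6,861 nt. The backbone size listed in the catalogue (111 bp) is clearly not meaningful.

Expression is driven by the human CMV immediate-early enhancer and promoter and terminated by the human growth hormone polyadenylation signal. The open reading frame begins with a bovine prolactin signal sequence that directs the product into the secretory pathway, followed, according to the catalogue, by an N-terminal FLAG tag. The FLAG tag is not called in the feature table. Next comes the codon-optimized SFRP2 coding region, and then a C-terminal human IgG Fc portion, which the annotation detects as overlapping IGHG1- and IGHG4-like constant-region fragments. The depositor notes that a NotI site follows the FLAG tag and an XbaI site precedes the Fc, so the insert sits in a modular cassette. The depositor's primer comment mentions a CBLN1 insert, which appears to be carried over from a sibling construct. An SV40 enhancer/early promoter lies downstream of the cassette, with no mammalian selection marker annotated after it.

The Fc fusion would typically allow dimeric presentation, protein A/G capture and detection of the secreted protein from transfected mammalian cells, for example in binding or interaction studies, though the record states only expression as the purpose.
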