Features (pLannotate 1.2.2; 20 found; start..end, strand, type, name):
      1..25      +  rep_origin     M13 ori (fragment): M13 bacteriophage origin of replication; arrow indicates direction of (+) strand synthesis
     29..183     -  CDS            lacZα (fragment): LacZα fragment of β-galactosidase; lacZ fragment
    343..722     +  enhancer       CMV enhancer: human cytomegalovirus immediate early enhancer
    795..812     -  promoter       CMV promoter (fragment): human cytomegalovirus (CMV) immediate early promoter
    827..926     +  promoter       CMVd1 promoter: truncated human cytomegalovirus (CMV) immediate early promoter that yields slightly reduced expression relative to the full-length promoter
    956..1045    +  CDS            prolactin signal sequence: signal sequence from bovine prolactin
   1070..1891    +  CDS            SFRP2 (fragment): SFRP2_HUMAN - Also known as FRP2, SARP1. Experimental evidence at protein level: Swiss-Prot protein existence level 1. Soluble frizzled-related proteins (sFRPS) function as modulators of Wnt signaling through direct interaction with Wnts. They have a role in regulating cell growth and differentiation in specific cell types. SFRP2 may be important for eye retinal development and for myogenesis. From Homo sapiens (Human).
   2456..2866    +  CDS            IGHG1 (fragment): IGHG1_HUMAN - Experimental evidence at protein level: Swiss-Prot protein existence level 1. Constant region of immunoglobulin heavy chains. Immunoglobulins, also known as antibodies, are membrane-bound or secreted glycoproteins produced by B lymphocytes. In the recognition phase of humoral immunity, the membrane-bound immunoglobulins serve as receptors which, upon binding of a specific antigen, trigger the clonal expansion and differentiation of B lymphocytes into immunoglobulins- secreting plasma cells. Secreted immunoglobulins mediate the effector phase of humoral immunity, which results in
   2832..3203    +  CDS            IGHG4 (fragment): IGHG4_HUMAN - Experimental evidence at protein level: Swiss-Prot protein existence level 1. Constant region of immunoglobulin heavy chains. Immunoglobulins, also known as antibodies, are membrane-bound or secreted glycoproteins produced by B lymphocytes. In the recognition phase of humoral immunity, the membrane-bound immunoglobulins serve as receptors which, upon binding of a specific antigen, trigger the clonal expansion and differentiation of B lymphocytes into immunoglobulins- secreting plasma cells. Secreted immunoglobulins mediate the effector phase of humoral immunity, which results in
   3227..3849    +  polyA_signal   hGH poly(A) signal: human growth hormone polyadenylation signal
   3878..4207    +  promoter       SV40 promoter: SV40 enhancer and early promoter
   4246..4264    -  promoter       T7 promoter: promoter for bacteriophage T7 RNA polymerase
   4302..4318    -  protein_bind   lac operator: The lac repressor binds to the lac operator to inhibit transcription in E. coli. This inhibition can be relieved by adding lactose or isopropyl-β-D-thiogalactopyranoside (IPTG). lac repressor encoded by lacI
   4326..4356    -  promoter       lac promoter: promoter for the E. coli lac operon
   4371..4392    -  protein_bind   CAP binding site: CAP binding activates transcription in the presence of cAMP. E. coli catabolite activator protein
   4405..4497    -  CDS            lacI (fragment): lac repressor; lacI; The lac repressor binds to the lac operator to inhibit transcription in E. coli. This inhibition can be relieved by adding lactose or isopropyl-β-D-thiogalactopyranoside (IPTG).
   4680..5268    -  rep_origin     ori: high-copy-number ColE1/pMB1/pBR322/pUC origin of replication
   5439..6299    -  CDS            AmpR: β-lactamase; bla; confers resistance to ampicillin, carbenicillin, and related antibiotics
   6300..6404    -  promoter       AmpR promoter: bla
   6431..6859    +  rep_origin     f1 ori (sequence partly withheld): f1 bacteriophage origin of replication; arrow indicates direction of (+) strand synthesis
>Addgene plasmid #115772 | pCMV6-XL4 FLAG-SFRP2-Fc | addgene full sequence | sequence record 223829 | Addgene NGS Result
AACAAAATATTAACGCTTACAATTTCCATTCGCCATTCAGGCTGCGCAACTGTTGGGAAGGGCGATCGGT
GCGGGCCTCTTCGCTATTACGCCAGCTGGCGAAAGGGGGATGTGCTGCAAGGCGATTAAGTTGGGTAACG
CCAGGGTTTTCCCAGTCACGACGTTGTAAAACGACGGCCAGTGCCAAGCTGATCTATACATTGAATCAAT
ATTGGCAATTAGCCATATTAGTCATTGGTTATATAGCATAAATCAATATTGGCTATTGGCCATTGCATAC
GTTGTATCTATATCATAATATGTACATTTATATTGGCTCATGTCCAATATGACCGCCATGTTGACATTGA
TTATTGACTAGTTATTAATAGTAATCAATTACGGGGTCATTAGTTCATAGCCCATATATGGAGTTCCGCG
TTACATAACTTACGGTAAATGGCCCGCCTGGCTGACCGCCCAACGACCCCCGCCCATTGACGTCAATAAT
GACGTATGTTCCCATAGTAACGCCAATAGGGACTTTCCATTGACGTCAATGGGTGGAGTATTTACGGTAA
ACTGCCCACTTGGCAGTACATCAAGTGTATCATATGCCAAGTCCGCCCCCTATTGACGTCAATGACGGTA
AATGGCCCGCCTGGCATTATGCCCAGTACATGACCTTACGGGACTTTCCTACTTGGCAGTACATCTACGT
ATTAGTCATCGCTATTACCATGGTGATGCGGTTTTGGCAGTACACCAATGGGCGTGGATAGCGGTTTGAC
TCACGGGGATTTTCAAGTCTCCACCCCATTGACGTCAATGGGAGTTTGTTTTGGCACCAAAATCAACGGG
ACTTTCCAAAATGTCGTAATAACCCCGCCCCGTTGACGCAAATGGGCGGTAGGCGTGTACGGTGGGAGGT
CTATATAAGCAGAGCTCGTTTAGTGAACCGTCAGATATCGCCACCATGGACAGCAAAGGTTCGTCGCAGA
AAGGGTCCCGCCTGCTCCTGCTGCTGGTGGTGTCAAATCTACTCTTGTGCCAGGGTGTGGTCTCCGACTA
CAAAGACGATGACGACAAGGCGGCCGCTTTATTCCTGTTCGGCCAGCCCGACTTCAGCTACAAGAGAAGC
AACTGCAAGCCCATCCCCGCCAACCTGCAGCTGTGCCACGGCATCGAGTACCAGAACATGAGACTGCCCA
ACCTGCTGGGCCACGAAACCATGAAGGAGGTGCTGGAGCAGGCCGGCGCCTGGATCCCCCTGGTGATGAA
GCAGTGCCACCCCGACACCAAGAAGTTCCTGTGCAGCCTGTTCGCCCCTGTGTGCCTGGACGACCTGGAC
GAGACAATCCAGCCTTGCCACAGCCTGTGCGTCCAGGTGAAGGACAGATGCGCCCCCGTGATGAGCGCCT
TCGGCTTCCCCTGGCCCGACATGCTGGAGTGCGACAGATTCCCCCAGGACAACGATCTGTGTATCCCCCT
GGCCAGCAGCGACCATCTGCTGCCTGCCACCGAGGAGGCCCCCAAGGTGTGCGAGGCCTGCAAGAACAAG
AACGACGACGACAACGACATCATGGAGACACTGTGCAAGAACGACTTCGCCCTGAAGATCAAGGTGAAGG
AGATCACCTACATCAACAGAGACACCAAGATCATCCTGGAGACAAAGAGCAAGACCATCTACAAGCTGAA
CGGCGTGAGCGAGAGGGACCTGAAGAAGAGCGTGCTGTGGCTGAAGGACAGCCTGCAGTGCACATGCGAG
GAGATGAACGACATCAACGCCCCCTACCTGGTGATGGGCCAGAAGCAGGGCGGCGAGCTGGTGATCACCA
GCGTGAAGAGATGGCAGAAGGGCCAGAGAGAGTTCAAGAGAATCAGCAGAAGCATCAGAAAGCTGCAGTG
CGGTCTAGAGGTGCTCTTCCAGGGGCCTGATCCCGATCCCGAGGGTGAGTACTAAGCTTCAGCGCTCCTG
CCTGGACGCATCCCGGCTATGCAGCCCCAGTCCAGGGCAGCAAGGCAGGCCCCGTCTGCCTCTTCACCCG
GAGGCCTCTGCCCGCCCCACTCATGCTCAGGGAGAGGGTCTTCTGGCTTTTTCCCCAGGCTCTGGGCAGG
CACAGGCTAGGTGCCCCTAACCCAGGCCCTGCACACAAAGGGGCAGGTGCTGGGCTCAGACCTGCCAAGA
GCCATATCCGGGAGGACCCTGCCCCTGACCTAAGCCCACCCCAAAGGCCAAACTCTCCACTCCCTCAGCT
CGGACACCTTCTCTCCTCCCAGATTCCAGTAACTCCCAATCTTCTCTCTGCAGAGCCCAAATCTTGTGAC
AAAACTCACACATGCCCACCGTGCCCAGGTAAGCCAGCCCAGGCCTCGCCCTCCAGCTCAAGGCGGGACA
GGTGCCCTAGAGTAGCCTGCATCCAGGGACAGGCCCCAGCCGGGTGCTGACACGTCCACCTCCATCTCTT
CCTCAGCACCTGAACTCCTGGGGGGACCGTCAGTCTTCCTCTTCCCCCCAAAACCCAAGGACACCCTCAT
GATCTCCCGGACCCCTGAGGTCACATGCGTGGTGGTGGACGTGAGCCACGAAGACCCTGAGGTCAAGTTC
AACTGGTACGTGGACGGCGTGGAGGTGCATAATGCCAAGACAAAGCCGCGGGAGGAGCAGTACAACAGCA
CGTACCGTGTGGTCAGCGTCCTCACCGTCCTGCACCAGGACTGGCTGAATGGCAAGGAGTACAAGTGCAA
GGTCTCCAACAAAGCCCTCCCAGCCCCCATCGAGAAAACCATCTCCAAAGCCAAAGGTGGGACCCGTGGG
GTGCGAGGGCCACATGGACAGAGGCCGGCTCGGCCCACCCTCTGCCCTGAGAGTGACCGCTGTACCAACC
TCTGTCCCTACAGGGCAGCCCCGAGAACCACAGGTGTACACCCTGCCCCCATCCCGGGATGAGCTGACCA
AGAACCAGGTCAGCCTGACCTGCCTGGTCAAAGGCTTCTATCCCAGCGACATCGCCGTGGAGTGGGAGAG
CAATGGGCAGCCGGAGAACAACTACAAGACCACGCCTCCCGTGCTGGACTCCGACGGCTCCTTCTTCCTC
TACAGCAAGCTCACCGTGGACAAGAGCAGGTGGCAGCAGGGGAACGTCTTCTCATGCTCCGTGATGCATG
AGGCTCTGCACAACCACTACACGCAGAAGAGCCTCTCCCTGTCTCCGGGTAAATGAGTGCGACGGCCGCG
ACTCTAGGGTGGCATCCCTGTGACCCCTCCCCAGTGCCTCTCCTGGCCCTGGAAGTTGCCACTCCAGTGC
CCACCAGCCTTGTCCTAATAAAATTAAGTTGCATCATTTTGTCTGACTAGGTGTCCTTCTATAATATTAT
GGGGTGGAGGGGGGTGGTATGGAGCAAGGGGCAAGTTGGGAAGACAACCTGTAGGGCCTGCGGGGTCTAT
TGGGAACCAAGCTGGAGTGCAGTGGCACAATCTTGGCTCACTGCAATCTCCGCCTCCTGGGTTCAAGCGA
TTCTCCTGCCTCAGCCTCCCGAGTTGTTGGGATTCCAGGCATGCATGACCAGGCTCAGCTAATTTTTGTT
TTTTTGGTAGAGACGGGGTTTCACCATATTGGCCAGGCTGGTCTCCAACTCCTAATCTCAGGTGATCTAC
CCACCTTGGCCTCCCAAATTGCTGGGATTACAGGCGTGAACCACTGCTCCCTTCCCTGTCCTTCTGATTT
TAAAATAACTATACCAGCAGGAGGACGTCCAGACACAGCATAGGCTACCTGGCCATGCCCAACCGGTGGG
ACATTTGAGTTGCTTGCTTGGCACTGTCCTCTCATGCGTTGGGTCCACTCAGTAGATGCCTGTTGAATTG
GGTACGCGGCCAGCTTGGCTGTGGAATGTGTGTCAGTTAGGGTGTGGAAAGTCCCCAGGCTCCCCAGCAG
GCAGAAGTATGCAAAGCATGCATCTCAATTAGTCAGCAACCAGGTGTGGAAAGTCCCCAGGCTCCCCAGC
AGGCAGAAGTATGCAAAGCATGCATCTCAATTAGTCAGCAACCATAGTCCCGCCCCTAACTCCGCCCATC
CCGCCCCTAACTCCGCCCAGTTCCGCCCATTCTCCGCCCCATGGCTGACTAATTTTTTTTATTTATGCAG
AGGCCGAGGCCGCCTCGGCCTCTGAGCTATTCCAGAAGTAGTGAGGAGGCTTTTTTGGAGGCCTAGGCTT
TTGCAAAAAGCTCCTCGAGGAACTGAAAAACCAGAAAGTTAATTCCCTATAGTGAGTCGTATTAAATTCG
TAATCATGTCATAGCTGTTTCCTGTGTGAAATTGTTATCCGCTCACAATTCCACACAACATACGAGCCGG
AAGCATAAAGTGTAAAGCCTGGGGTGCCTAATGAGTGAGCTAACTCACATTAATTGCGTTGCGCTCACTG
CCCGCTTTCCAGTCGGGAAACCTGTCGTGCCAGCTGCATTAATGAATCGGCCAACGCGCGGGGAGAGGCG
GTTTGCGTATTGGGCGCTCTTCCGCTTCCTCGCTCACTGACTCGCTGCGCTCGGTCGTTCGGCTGCGGCG
AGCGGTATCAGCTCACTCAAAGGCGGTAATACGGTTATCCACAGAATCAGGGGATAACGCAGGAAAGAAC
ATGTGAGCAAAAGGCCAGCAAAAGGCCAGGAACCGTAAAAAGGCCGCGTTGCTGGCGTTTTTCCATAGGC
TCCGCCCCCCTGACGAGCATCACAAAAATCGACGCTCAAGTCAGAGGTGGCGAAACCCGACAGGACTATA
AAGATACCAGGCGTTTCCCCCTGGAAGCTCCCTCGTGCGCTCTCCTGTTCCGACCCTGCCGCTTACCGGA
TACCTGTCCGCCTTTCTCCCTTCGGGAAGCGTGGCGCTTTCTCATAGCTCACGCTGTAGGTATCTCAGTT
CGGTGTAGGTCGTTCGCTCCAAGCTGGGCTGTGTGCACGAACCCCCCGTTCAGCCCGACCGCTGCGCCTT
ATCCGGTAACTATCGTCTTGAGTCCAACCCGGTAAGACACGACTTATCGCCACTGGCAGCAGCCACTGGT
AACAGGATTAGCAGAGCGAGGTATGTAGGCGGTGCTACATAGTTCTTGAAGTGGTGGCCTAACTACGGCT
ACACTAGAAGAACAGTATTTGGTATCTGCGCTCTGCTGAAGCCAGTTACCTTCGGAAAAAGAGTTGGTAG
CTCTTGATCCGGCAAACAAACCACCGCTGGTAGCGGTGGTTTTTTTGTTTGCAAGCAGCAGATTACGCGC
AGAAAAAAAGGATCTCAAGAAGATCCTTTGATCTTTTCTACGGGGTCTGACGCTCAGTGGAACGAAAACT
CACGTTAAGGGATTTTGGTCATGAGATTATCAAAAAGGATCTTCACCTAGATCCTTTTAAATTAAAAATG
AAGTTTTAAATCAATCTAAAGTATATATGAGTAAACTTGGTCTGACAGTTACCAATGCTTAATCAGTGAG
GCACCTATCTCAGCGATCTGTCTATTTCGTTCATCCATAGTTGCCTGACTCCCCGTCGTGTAGATAACTA
CGATACGGGAGGGCTTACCATCTGGCCCCAGTGCTGCAATGATACCGCGAGACCCACGCTCACCGGCTCC
AGATTTATCAGCAATAAACCAGCCAGCCGGAAGGGCCGAGCGCAGAAGTGGTCCTGCAACTTTATCCGCC
TCCATCCAGTCTATTAATTGTTGCCGGGAAGCTAGAGTAAGTAGTTCGCCAGTTAATAGTTTGCGCAACG
TTGTTGCCATTGCTACAGGCATCGTGGTGTCACGCTCGTCGTTTGGTATGGCTTCATTCAGCTCCGGTTC
CCAACGATCAAGGCGAGTTACATGATCCCCCATGTTGTGCAAAAAAGCGGTTAGCTCCTTCGGTCCTCCG
ATCGTTGTCAGAAGTAAGTTGGCCGCAGTGTTATCACTCATGGTTATGGCAGCACTGCATAATTCTCTTA
CTGTCATGCCATCCGTAAGATGCTTTTCTGTGACTGGTGAGTACTCAACCAAGTCATTCTGAGAATAGTG
TATGCGGCGACCGAGTTGCTCTTGCCCGGCGTCAATACGGGATAATACCGCGCCACATAGCAGAACTTTA
AAAGTGCTCATCATTGGAAAACGTTCTTCGGGGCGAAAACTCTCAAGGATCTTACCGCTGTTGAGATCCA
GTTCGATGTAACCCACTCGTGCACCCAACTGATCTTCAGCATCTTTTACTTTCACCAGCGTTTCTGGGTG
AGCAAAAACAGGAAGGCAAAATGCCGCAAAAAAGGGAATAAGGGCGACACGGAAATGTTGAATACTCATA
CTCTTCCTTTTTCAATATTATTGAAGCATTTATCAGGGTTATTGTCTCATGAGCGGATACATATTTGAAT
GTATTTAGAAAAATAAACAAATAGGGGTTCCGCGCACATTTCCCCGAAAAGTGCCACCTG
[124 nt withheld, positions 6431-6554]
C
[91 nt withheld, positions 6556-6646]
A
[49 nt withheld, positions 6648-6696]
CCTTTGACGTTGGAGTCCACGTTCTTT
[37 nt withheld, positions 6724-6760]
ACCCTATCTCGGTCTATTCTTTTGATTTATAAGGGATTTTGCCGATTTCGGCCTATTGGTTAAAAAATGA
GCTGATTTAACAAAAATTTAACGCGAATTTT
